>Addgene plasmid #225684 | pAJE-Ma pylRS nitroY/haloY-F5 | addgene full sequence | sequence record 450701 | Addgene NGS Result
CTCGGGAGTTGTCAGCCTGTCCCGCTTATAAGATCATACGCCGTTATACGTTGTTTACGCTTTGAGGAAT
CCCATATGACAGTGAAATACACAGATGCCCAGATCCAGCGCCTGCGGGAGTATGGCAACGGCACCTATGA
GCAGAAGGTGTTTGAAGATCTGGCCTCTAGAGATGCAGCCTTCTCCAAGGAGATGTCCGTGGCTTCCACA
GACAACGAGAAAAAGATCAAGGGCATGATTGCCAACCCCAGCCGCCATGGGCTGACCCAGCTGATGAATG
ACATCGCCGACGCCCTGGTGGCCGAGGGCTTCATCGAGGTCAGGACCCCCATCTTCATTTCTAAGGACGC
GCTGGCTCGCATGACCATCACCGAGGACAAGCCCCTGTTCAAGCAGGTGTTCTGGATCGATGAGAAGAGG
GCTCTGAGGCCCATGCTCGCCCCCAACCTTTACTCCGTGATGCGGGACCTGCGCGACCACACGGACGGCC
CTGTGAAAATTTTCGAAATGGGCTCCTGCTTTAGGAAAGAAAGCCACAGCGGAATGCACCTGGAGGAGTT
CACCATGCTGGCTCTGTCGGACATGGGGCCAAGAGGAGATGCCACAGAAGTGCTGAAGAACTACATCTCA
GTGGTCATGAAGGCTGCTGGACTGCCCGACTATGATTTGGTGCAGGAAGAGAGCGATGTCTACAAAGAAA
CCATTGATGTGGAGATCAATGGCCAGGAGGTGTGCTCTGCTTGTGTGGGCCCCCACTACCTGGACGCCGC
CCACGACGTGCATGAACCCCGTAGTGGAGCGGGCTTTGGCCTGGAGAGGCTGCTGACCATAAGAGAAAAG
TACAGCACTGTGAAGAAAGGCGGCGCCTCCATCTCCTACTTGAATGGAGCCAAGATCAACAGCGGCTGAA
GCCTGCAGTTTCAAACGCTAAATTGCCTGATGCGCTACGCTTATCAGGCCTACATGATCTCTGCAATATA
TTGAGTTTGCGTGCTTTTGTAGGCCGGATAAGGCGTTCACGCCGCATCCGGCAAGAAACAGCAAACAATC
CAAAACGCCGCGTTCGGCGGTCGACACAGATGTAGGTGTTCCACAGGGTAGCCAGCAGCATCCTGCGATG
CAGATCCGGAACATAATGGTGCAGGGCGCTTGTTTCGGCGTGGGTATGGTGGCAGGCCCCGTGGCCGGGG
GACTGTTGGGCGCTGCCGGCACCTGTCCTACGAGTTGCATGATAAAGAAGACAGTCATAAGTGCGGCGAC
GATAGTCATGCCCCGCGCCCACCGGAAGGAGCTACCGGCAGCGGTGCGGACTGTTGTAACTCAGAATAAG
AAATGAGGCCGCTCATGGCGTTCTGTTGCCCGTCTCACTGGTGAAAAGAAAAACAACCCTGGCGCCGCTT
CTTTGAGCGAACGATCAAAAATAAGTGGCGCCCCATCAAAAAAATATTCTCAACATAAAAAACTTTGTGT
AATACTTGTAACGCTAGATCTGGGGGACGGTCCGGCGACCAGCGGGTCTCTAAAACCTAGCATAGCGGGG
TTCGACACCCCGGTCTCTCGCCAACTAGTATCCTTAGCGAAAGCTAAGGATTTTTTTTAAGCTTGGCACT
GGCCGTCGTTTTACAACGTCGTGACTGGGAAAACCCTGGCGTTACCCAACTTAATCGCCTTGCAGCACAT
CCCCCTTTCGCCAGACGCTCTCCCTTATGCGACTCCTGCATTAGGAAGCAGCCCAGTAGTAGGTTGAGGC
CGTTGAGCACCGCCGCCGCAAGGAATGGTGCATGCAAGGAGCCCGAGATGCGCCGCGTGCGGCTGCTGGA
GATGGCGGACGCGATGGATATGTTCTGGCGGCCGCATAATGCTTAAGTCGAACAGAAAGTAATCGTATTG
TACACGGCCGCATAATCGAAATTAAATTGGATATCGGCAGGCCACGCGATCGCTGACGTCGGTACCCTCG
AGTCTGGTAAAGAAACCGCTGCTGCGAAATTTGAACGCCAGCACATGGACTCGTCTACTAGCGCAGCTTA
ATTAACCTAGGCTGCTGCCACCGCTGAGCAATAACTAGCATAACCCCTTGGGGCCTCTAAACGGGTCTTG
AGGGGTTTTTTGCTGAAACCTCAGGCATTTGAGAAGCACACGGTCACACTGCTTCCGGTAGTCAATAAAC
CGGTAAACCAGCAATAGACATAAGCGGCTATTTAACGACCCTGCCCTGAACCGACGACCGGGTCATCGTG
GCCGGATCTTGCGGCCCCTCGGCTTGAACGAATTGTTAGACATTATTTGCCGACTACCTTGGTGATCTCG
CCTTTCACGTAGTGGACAAATTCTTCCAACTGATCTGCGCGCGAGGCCAAGCGATCTTCTTCTTGTCCAA
GATAAGCCTGTCTAGCTTCAAGTATGACGGGCTGATACTGGGCCGGCAGGCGCTCCATTGCCCAGTCGGC
AGCGACATCCTTCGGCGCGATTTTGCCGGTTACTGCGCTGTACCAAATGCGGGACAACGTAAGCACTACA
TTTCGCTCATCGCCAGCCCAGTCGGGCGGCGAGTTCCATAGCGTTAAGGTTTCATTTAGCGCCTCAAATA
GATCCTGTTCAGGAACCGGATCAAAGAGTTCCTCCGCCGCTGGACCTACCAAGGCAACGCTATGTTCTCT
TGCTTTTGTCAGCAAGATAGCCAGATCAATGTCGATCGTGGCTGGCTCGAAGATACCTGCAAGAATGTCA
TTGCGCTGCCATTCTCCAAATTGCAGTTCGCGCTTAGCTGGATAACGCCACGGAATGATGTCGTCGTGCA
CAACAATGGTGACTTCTACAGCGCGGAGAATCTCGCTCTCTCCAGGGGAAGCCGAAGTTTCCAAAAGGTC
GTTGATCAAAGCTCGCCGCGTTGTTTCATCAAGCCTTACGGTCACCGTAACCAGCAAATCAATATCACTG
TGTGGCTTCAGGCCGCCATCCACTGCGGAGCCGTACAAATGTACGGCCAGCAACGTCGGTTCGAGATGGC
GCTCGATGACGCCAACTACCTCTGATAGTTGAGTCGATACTTCGGCGATCACCGCTTCCCTCATACTCTT
CCTTTTTCAATATTATTGAAGCATTTATCAGGGTTATTGTCTCATGAGCGGATACATATTTGAATGTATT
TAGAAAAATAAACAAATAGCTAGCGGGTGGTGCGTAACGGCAAAAGCACCGCCGGACATCAGCGCTAGCG
GAGTGTATACTTTTCGTTCCACTGAGCGTCAGACCCCGTAGAAAAGATCAAAGGATCTTCTTGAGATCCT
TTTTTTCTGCGCGTAATCTGCTGCTTGCAAACAAAAAAACCACCGCTTTGACGGTGGTTTGTTTGCCGGA
TCAAGAGCGGCTAACTCTTTTTCCGAAGGTAACTGGCTGACGCAGAGCGCAGATACCAAATACTGTCCTT
CTAGTGTAGCCGTAGTTAGGCCACCACTTCAAGAACTCTGTAGCACCGCCTACATACCTCGCTCTGCTAA
TCCTGTTACCAGTGGCTGCTGCCAGTGGCGATAAGTCGTGTCTTACCGGGTTGGACTCAAGACGATAGTT
ACCGGATAAGGCGCAGCGGTCGGGCTGAACGGGGGGTTCGTGCACACAGCCCAGCTTGGAGCGAACGACC
TACACCGAACTGAGATACCTACAGCGTGAGCTATGAGAAAGCGCCACGCTTCCCGAAGGGAGAAAGGCGG
ACAGGTATCCGGTAAGCGGCAGGGTCGGAACAGGAGAGCGCACGAGGGAGCTTCCAGGGGGAAACGCCTG
GTATCTTTATAGTCCTGTCGGGTTTCGCCACCTCTGACTTGAGCGTCGATTTTTGTGATGCTCGTCAGGG
GGGCGGAGCCTATGGAAAAACGCCAGCAACGCGGCCTTTTTACGGTTCCTGGCCTTTTGCTGGCCTTTTT
CTAGATTTCAGTGCAATTTATCTCTTCAAATGTAGCACCTGAAGTCAGCCCCATACGATATAAGTTGTAA
TTCTCATGTTTGACAGCTTATCATCGATGCGACCGAGTGAGCTAGCTATGGATC
Features (pLannotate 1.2.2; 16 found; start..end, strand, type, name):
   1070..1159    -  CDS            YPB2_ECOLX (fragment): Protein predicted: Swiss-Prot protein existence level 4. From Escherichia coli.
   1146..1203    +  CDS            TcR (fragment): tetracycline efflux protein; tet; confers resistance to tetracycline
   1200..1293    -  CDS            TcR (fragment): tetracycline efflux protein; tet; confers resistance to tetracycline
   1353..1396    +  CDS            lacI (fragment): lac repressor; lacI; The lac repressor binds to the lac operator to inhibit transcription in E. coli. This inhibition can be relieved by adding lactose or isopropyl-β-D-thiogalactopyranoside (IPTG).
   1570..1599    +  terminator     bacterial terminator (fragment): putative bacterial transcription terminator
   1607..1694    +  CDS            lacZα (fragment): LacZα fragment of β-galactosidase; lacZ fragment
   1694..1791    -  CDS            TcR (fragment): tetracycline efflux protein; tet; confers resistance to tetracycline
   1969..2010    +  CDS            S-Tag (fragment): affinity and epitope tag derived from pancreatic ribonuclease A
   2040..2057    +  CDS            SET1 (fragment): solubility-enhancement tag derived from T7 phage gene 10B
   2065..2112    +  terminator     T7 terminator: transcription terminator for bacteriophage T7 RNA polymerase
   2283..3074    -  CDS            SmR: aminoglycoside adenylyltransferase (Murphy, 1985); aadA; confers resistance to spectinomycin and streptomycin
   3075..3166    -  promoter       AmpR promoter: bla
   3175..3217    +  mobile_element IS1 (fragment): prokaryotic transposable element IS1
   3211..3231    +  misc_feature   bom (fragment): basis of mobility region from pBR322
   3281..3868    +  rep_origin     ori: high-copy-number ColE1/pMB1/pBR322/pUC origin of replication
   4000..4018    +  promoter       tet promoter (fragment): E. coli promoter for tetracycline efflux protein gene
