[The description below was written by a language model from this plasmid's Addgene catalogue record and pLannotate feature annotations shown in this document.]
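Description:
pAJE-Ma pylRS nitroY/haloY-F5 is a small (about 4.0 kb) bacterial plasmid for genetic code expansion in E. coli, carrying an orthogonal aminoacyl-tRNA synthetase/tRNA pair from the archaeon Methanomethylophilus alvus. It replicates from a high-copy ColE1/pUC-type origin. Selection is with spectinomycin through an aadA (SmR) aminoglycoside adenylyltransferase gene, which the annotation places directly downstream of the AmpR (bla) promoter.

The payload consists of two expression units. The first is an engineered M. alvus pyrrolysyl-tRNA synthetase variant, NYF5, cloned between NdeI and PstI and expressed from the GlnS promoter. It carries the substitutions N166A, V168S, A223C and W239R, plus a CTG-to-CTT change at codon 125 that leaves the leucine unchanged. The variant was engineered to accept 3-nitrotyrosine and 3-halotyrosines. The second unit is a 75 bp M. alvus Pyl-tRNA, variant (6), transcribed from the Lpp promoter, which decodes amber stop codons.

The automated feature table does not annotate the synthetase, the tRNA or their promoters. Apart from the marker and origin, it reports a T7 terminator and short fragmentary matches (TcR, lacI, lacZα, S-Tag, IS1, bom, tet promoter). These are probably backbone remnants or chance similarities rather than functional parts.

The plasmid supplies only the synthetase and tRNA, so it must be paired with a second plasmid encoding a gene of interest that contains an amber codon at the site intended for nitroTyr or haloTyr incorporation. The depositor describes it as a control for validating Ma Pyl tRNA/synthetase pairs in BL21 or similar expression strains.
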