Addgene plasmid #225684: pAJE-Ma pylRS nitroY/haloY-F5
Purpose: Expresses Methanomethylophilus alvus pyrrolysine tRNA synthetase engineered for 3-nitroY and 3-haloY under GlnS promoter. Used as a control during Ma Pyl tRNA-synthetase validation.
Depositing lab: Ryan Mehl. Depositing organization: Oregon State University.
Backbone
  Vector backbone: pAJE-Ma
  Backbone size w/o insert (bp): 3219
  Total vector size (bp): 4044
  Vector type: Methanomethylophilus alvus
Growth in bacteria
  Bacterial resistance: Spectinomycin, 50 μg/mL
  Growth temperature: 37°C
  Growth strain: DH5alpha
  Copy number: High Copy
Gene/Insert 1
  Gene/Insert name: M. alvus PylRS 3-NY/HaloY F5 (alt name: NYF5)
  Species: Methanomethylophilus alvus
  Mutation: CTG125CTT, N166A, V168S, A223C, W239R
  Promoter: GlnS
  Cloning method: Restriction Enzyme; 5′ cloning site NdeI (not destroyed); 3′ cloning site PstI (not destroyed)
  Sequencing primers: 5′ tgctgagttgaaggatcctcgg; 3′ gtgaacgccttatccggcctac
Gene/Insert 2
  Gene/Insert name: M. alvus Pyl-tRNA(6)
  Species: Methanomethylophilus alvus
  Insert size (bp): 75
  Promoter: Lpp
  Cloning method: Restriction Enzyme; 5′ cloning site BsmBI,BglII (unknown if destroyed); 3′ cloning site SpeI,HindIII (unknown if destroyed)
  Sequencing primers: 5′ TTCTGTTGCCCGTCTCACTGG
Terms and licenses: Academic/Nonprofit Terms; Industry Terms: Not Available to Industry
Depositor comments: Expresses a) Methanomethylophilus alvus pyrrolysine tRNA synthetase (MaPylRS) engineered for 3-nitrotyrosine and 3-halotryosines under GlnS promoter and b) Methanomethylophilus alvus pyrrolysine tRNA under an Lpp promoter(6). Used as a control for Ma Pyl tRNA-synthetase validation for BL21 or similar cell lines. This plasmid expresses the MaRS and Pyl tRNA and must be paired with a plasmid containing a gene of interest with an amber codon for nitroTyr/haloTyr incorporation.
How to cite: pAJE-Ma pylRS nitroY/haloY-F5 was a gift from Ryan Mehl (Addgene plasmid # 225684 ; http://n2t.net/addgene:225684 ; RRID:Addgene_225684)
